Addgene plasmid #46783: Rab8WT(Flag) in pcDNA3.1neo
Purpose: expression of WT Rab8a in mammalian cells
Depositing lab: Terry Hébert. Depositing organization: McGill University. Publication: Seven transmembrane receptor core signaling complexes are assembled prior to plasma membrane trafficking. Dupre DJ, Robitaille M, Ethier N, Villeneuve LR, Mamarbachi AM, Hebert TE. J Biol Chem. 2006 Nov 10;281(45):34561-73. Epub 2006 Sep 7. 10.1074/jbc.M605012200 PubMed 16959776.
Backbone
  Vector backbone: pcDNA3.1neo
  Backbone manufacturer: invitrogen
  Backbone size w/o insert (bp): 5400
  Total vector size (bp): 6000
  Vector type: Mammalian Expression
  Selectable markers: Neomycin (select with G418)
Growth in bacteria
  Bacterial resistance: Ampicillin, 100 μg/mL
  Growth temperature: 37°C
  Growth strain: DH5alpha
  Copy number: Unknown
Gene/Insert
  Gene/Insert name: RAB8A (alt names: RAB8; member RAS oncogene family)
  Species: H. sapiens (human)
  Insert size (bp): 610
  Entrez Gene: RAB8A (a.k.a. MEL, RAB8)
  Promoter: CMV
  Tag / fusion protein: FLAG (N terminal on insert)
  Cloning method: Restriction Enzyme; 5′ cloning site BamHI (not destroyed); 3′ cloning site XhoI (not destroyed)
  Sequencing primers: 5′ CMV-F; 3′ BGH Reverse
Terms and licenses: Academic/Nonprofit Terms; Industry Terms: Not Available to Industry
Depositor comments: Also see Dupré et al., 2006 Cell Signal. 2007 Mar;19(3):481-9. https://www.ncbi.nlm.nih.gov/pubmed/16979872 for more information.
How to cite: Rab8WT(Flag) in pcDNA3.1neo was a gift from Terry Hébert (Addgene plasmid # 46783 ; http://n2t.net/addgene:46783 ; RRID:Addgene_46783)
