[The description below was written by a language model from this plasmid's Addgene catalogue record.]
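Description:
Rab8WT(Flag) in pcDNA3.1neo is a mammalian expression plasmid of about 6 kb that carries wild-type human RAB8A, a small GTPase of the Rab branch of the RAS superfamily, in the commercial pcDNA3.1neo backbone (about 5.4 kb without insert). It is propagated in E. coli under ampicillin selection. For mammalian cells it carries a neomycin resistance marker, so stably transfected lines can be selected with G418 as well as using the plasmid for transient transfection. The record lists copy number as unknown, and no feature table is provided, so the bacterial origin and other backbone elements are not itemised.

The insert of roughly 610 bp was placed between BamHI and XhoI sites, both of which remain intact and can be used to excise or swap the coding region. Transcription is driven by the CMV promoter, a strong constitutive promoter in most mammalian cell types. The use of a BGH reverse sequencing primer is consistent with the bovine growth hormone polyadenylation region usually found downstream of the cloning site in this vector family. A FLAG epitope is fused to the N terminus of Rab8a, allowing detection or immunoprecipitation with anti-FLAG antibodies. This placement also leaves free the C terminus, where Rab proteins are normally lipid-modified for membrane attachment.

The stated purpose is expression of wild-type Rab8a in mammalian cells. The associated work concerns the assembly of seven-transmembrane receptor signalling complexes before their trafficking to the plasma membrane, which suggests use of the construct in studies of how Rab GTPases contribute to receptor transport.
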