>Addgene plasmid #46783 | Rab8WT(Flag) in pcDNA3.1neo | addgene partial sequence | sequence record 67938 | CMV-F 5'-CGCAAATGGGCGGTAGGCGTG-3'
GCAGAGCTCTCTGGCTACTAGAGAACCCACTGCTTACTGGCTTATCGAAATTAATACGACTCACTATAGG
GAGACCCAAGCTGGCTAGCGTTTAAACTTAAGCTTGGTACCGAGCTCGGATCCACCATGGACTACAAGGA
CGATGATGACAAGGCGAAGACCTACGATTACCTGTTCAAGCTGCTGCTGATCGGGGACTCGGGGGTGGGG
AAGACCTGTGTCCTGTTCCGCTTCTCCGAGGACGCCTTCAACTCCACTTTTATCTCCACCATAGGAATTG
ACTTTAAAATTAGGACCATAGAGCTCGATGGCAAGAGAATTAAACTGCAGATATGGGACACAGCCGGTCA
GGAACGGTTTCGGACGATCACAACGGCCTACTACAGGGGTGCAATGGGCATCATGCTGGTCTACGACATC
ACCAACGAGAAGTCCTTCGACAACATCCGGAACTGGATTCGCAACATTGAGGAGCACGCCTCTGCAGACG
TCGAAAAGATGATACTCGGGAACAAGTGTGATGTGAATGACAAGAGACAAGTTTCCAAGGAACGGGGAGA
AAAGCTGGCCCTCGACTATGGAATCAAGTTCATGGAGACCAGCGCGAAGGCCAACATCAATGTGGAAAAT
GCATTTTTCACTCTCGCCAGAGATATCAAAGCAAAAATGGACAAAAAATTGGAAGGCAACAGCCCCCAGG
GGAGCAACCAGGGAGTCAAAATCACACCGGACCAGCAGAAGAGGAGCAGCTTTTTCCGATGTGTTCTTCT
GTGACTCGAGTCTAGAGGGCCCGTTTAAACCCGCTGATCAGCCTCGACTGTGCCTTCTAGTTGCCAGCCA
TCTGTTGTTTGCCCCTCCCCCGTGCCTTCCTTGACCCTGGAAGGTGCCACTCCCACTGTCCTTTCCTATA
AATGAGGAATT
